>Addgene plasmid #54719 | mTagRFPet-N1 | depositor partial sequence | sequence record 85116 | insert sequence
TAACAACTCCGCCCCATTGACGCAAATGGGCGGTAGGCGTGTACGGTGGGAGGTCTATATAAGCAGAGCT
GGTTTAGTGAACCGTCAGATCCGCTAGCGCTACCGGACTCAGATCTCGAGCTCAAGCTTCGAATTCTGCA
GTCGACGGTACCGCGGGCCCGGGATCCACCGGTCGCCACCATGGTGTCTAAGGGCGAAGAGCTGATTAAG
GAGAACATGCACATGAAGCTGTACATGGAGGGCACCGTGAACAACCACCACTTCAAGTGCACATCCGAGG
GCGAAGGCAAGCCCTACGAGGGCACCCAGACCATGAGAATCAAGGTGGTCGAGGGCGGCCCTCTCCCCTT
CGCCTTCGACATCCTGGCTACCAGCTTCATGTACGGCAGCAGAACCTTCATCAACCACACCCAGGGCATC
CCCGATTTCTTTAAGCAGTCCTTCCCTGAGGGCTTCACATGGGAGAGAGTCACCACATACGAAGACGGGG
GCGTGCTGACCGCTACCCAGGACACCAGCCTCCAGGACGGCTGCCTCATCTACAACGTCAAGATCAGAGG
GGTGAACTTCCCATCCAACGGCCCTGTGATGCAGAAGAAAACACTCGGCTGGGAGGCCAACACCGAGATG
CTGTACCCCGCTGACGGCGGCCTGGAAGGCAGAAGCGACATGGCCCTGAAGCTCGTGGGCGGGGGCCACC
TGATCTGCAACTTCAAGACCACATACAGATCCAAGAAACCCGCTAAGAACCTCAAGATGCCCGGCGTCTA
CTATGTGGACCACAGACTGGAAAGAATCAAGGAGGCCGACAAAGAGACCTACGTCGAGCAGCACGAGGTG
GCTGTGGCCAGATACTGCGACCTCCCTAGCAAACTGGGGCACAAACTTAATGGCATGGACGAGCTGTACA
AGTAAGCGGCCGCGACTCTAGATCATAATCAGCCATACCACATTTGTAGAGGTTTTACTTGCTTTAAAAA
CCTCCCACACCTCC
