>Addgene plasmid #54719 | mTagRFPet-N1 | addgene partial sequence | sequence record 89906 | CMV-F 5'-CGCAAATGGGCGGTAGGCGTG-3'
ACCGTCAGATCCGCTAGCGCTACCGGACTCAGATCTCGAGCTCAAGCTTCGAATTCTGCAGTCGACGGTA
CCGCGGGCCCGGGATCCACCGGTCGCCACCATGGTGTCTAAGGGCGAAGAGCTGATTAAGGAGAACATGC
ACATGAAGCTGTACATGGAGGGCACCGTGAACAACCACCACTTCAAGTGCACATCCGAGGGCGAAGGCAA
GCCCTACGAGGGCACCCAGACCATGAGAATCAAGGTGGTCGAGGGCGGCCCTCTCCCCTTCGCCTTCGAC
ATCCTGGCTACCAGCTTCATGTACGGCAGCAGAACCTTCATCAACCACACCCAGGGCATCCCCGATTTCT
TTAAGCAGTCCTTCCCTGAGGGCTTCACATGGGAGAGAGTCACCACATACGAAGACGGGGGCGTGCTGAC
CGCTACCCAGGACACCAGCCTCCAGGACGGCTGCCTCATCTACAACGTCAAGATCAGAGGGGTGAACTTC
CCATCCAACGGCCCTGTGATGCAGAAGAAAACACTCGGCTGGGAGGCCAACACCGAGATGCTGTACCCCG
CTGACGGCGGCCTGGAAGGCAGAAGCGACATGGCCCTGAAGCTCGTGGGCGGGGGCCACCTGATCTGCAA
CTTCAAGACCACATACAGATCCAAGAAACCCGCTAAGAACCTCAAGATGCCCGGCGTCTACTATGTGGAC
CACAGACTGGAAAGAATCAAGGAGGCCGACAAAGAGACCTACGTCGAGCAGCACGAGGTGGCTGTGGCCA
GATACTGCGACCTCCCTAGCAAACTGGGGCACAAACTTAATGGCATGGACGAGCTGTACAAGTAAGCGGC
CGCGACTCTAGATCATAATCAGCCATACCACATTTGTA
