[The description below was written by a language model from this plasmid's Addgene catalogue record.]
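Description:
mTagRFPet-N1 is an empty mammalian expression backbone of about 4.75 kb, built in the "N1" cloning-vector format for making fluorescent protein fusions. It carries no insert; the functional payload is the coding sequence for mTagRFPet, a red fluorescent protein that the depositor describes as mTagRFP with its C-terminus carrying the last seven amino acids of EGFP. The reported spectral properties are excitation at 555 nm and emission at 584 nm. In the N1 arrangement the fluorescent protein sits on the backbone downstream of the cloning site, so a gene of interest inserted in frame is expressed with mTagRFPet fused to its C-terminus.

The plasmid is propagated in E. coli as a high-copy plasmid under kanamycin selection. It also provides a neomycin resistance marker, so transfected mammalian cells can be selected with G418, for example to derive stable lines. The record does not state the promoter driving the fusion cassette, the origin of replication, the polyadenylation signal or the composition of the cloning site, and no feature table is supplied, so these elements cannot be confirmed here.

Typical use, as far as the record supports it, is as a starting vector for cloning a protein of interest upstream of mTagRFPet to follow its expression and subcellular localization by red fluorescence imaging in mammalian cells. Without an insert it could serve as a source of the untagged fluorescent protein for control purposes.
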