Addgene plasmid #54719: mTagRFPet-N1
Purpose: (Empty Backbone) Localization: N1 Cloning Vector, Excitation: 555, Emission: 584
Depositing lab: Michael Davidson. Depositing organization: Florida State University, Tallahassee.
Backbone
  Vector backbone: mTagRFPet-N1
  Backbone size (bp): 4750
  Vector type: Mammalian Expression
  Selectable markers: Neomycin (select with G418)
  Tag / fusion protein: mTagRFPet (C terminal on backbone)
Growth in bacteria
  Bacterial resistance: Kanamycin, 50 μg/mL
  Growth temperature: 37°C
  Growth strain: DH5alpha
  Copy number: High Copy
Gene/Insert
  Gene/Insert name: None
  Tag / fusion protein: mTagRFPet (C terminal on backbone)
Terms and licenses: Academic/Nonprofit Terms; Industry Terms
Depositor comments: mTagRFP with C-terminal 7 amino acids from EGFP . Excitation = 555; Emission = 584
How to cite: mTagRFPet-N1 was a gift from Michael Davidson (Addgene plasmid # 54719)
